Addgene plasmid #160432: pBAC690-TEF
Purpose: Expresses eGFP under control of the yeast TEF2 promoter
Depositing lab: Gary Stormo. Depositing organization: Washington University in Saint Louis. Publication: Autoregulation of yeast ribosomal proteins discovered by efficient search for feedback regulation. Roy B, Granas D, Bragg F Jr, Cher JAY, White MA, Stormo GD. Commun Biol. 2020 Dec 11;3(1):761. doi: 10.1038/s42003-020-01494-z. PubMed 33311538.
Backbone
  Vector backbone: pFA6a–link–yEGFP–Kan
  Backbone size w/o insert (bp): 4894
  Total vector size (bp): 5400
  Vector type: Yeast Expression
  Selectable markers: Kanamycin used with growth in yeast
Growth in bacteria
  Bacterial resistance: Ampicillin, 100 μg/mL
  Growth temperature: 37°C
  Growth strain: DH5alpha
  Copy number: Unknown
Gene/Insert
  Gene/Insert name: S. cerevisiae TEF2 promoter
  Species: S. cerevisiae (budding yeast)
  Insert size (bp): 674
  Promoter: S. cerevisiae TEF2
  Cloning method: Gibson Cloning
  Sequencing primers: 5′ ACTTTGTTATGTAGAGTTTTTTTAGCTACC; 3′ CATGTTTAGTTAATTATAGTTCGTTGAC
Resource information
  A portion of this plasmid was derived from a plasmid made by: Original plasmid was obtained from EUROSCARF. We cloned the TEF2 promoter from yeast genomic DNA.
Terms and licenses: Academic/Nonprofit Terms; Industry Terms: Not Available to Industry
Depositor comments: Please visit https://www.biorxiv.org/content/10.1101/2020.05.11.089300v1 for bioRxiv preprint. Parent vector is described in "Optimized cassettes for fluorescent protein tagging in Saccharomyces cerevisiae", Mark A Sheff , Kurt S ThornYeast 2004 Jun;21(8):661-70. doi: 10.1002/yea.1130. The parent vector was intended for GFP tagging of yeast proteins. We placed the TEF2 promoter directly upstream of GFP for sugar-insensitive expression of GFP under galactose or dextrose conditions.
How to cite: pBAC690-TEF was a gift from Gary Stormo (Addgene plasmid # 160432 ; http://n2t.net/addgene:160432 ; RRID:Addgene_160432)
