[The description below was written by a language model from this plasmid's Addgene catalogue record and pLannotate feature annotations shown in this document.]
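Description:
pBAC690-TEF is a yeast expression plasmid built on the pFA6a–link–yEGFP–Kan backbone, a member of the pFA6a family originally designed as a PCR template for C-terminal GFP tagging of Saccharomyces cerevisiae proteins. It is propagated in E. coli through a high-copy ColE1/pUC-type origin and selected with ampicillin via the β-lactamase gene and its native promoter. Short fragments annotated as lacI, rop and bom, along with flanking T7 and SP6 promoters, are backbone remnants. No yeast replication origin or centromere appears in the feature tables, so the plasmid does not seem able to replicate autonomously in yeast, and it is presumably used through genomic integration, although the record does not say how it is delivered.

The payload is a 674 bp S. cerevisiae TEF2 promoter, amplified from yeast genomic DNA and inserted by Gibson cloning directly upstream of the yeast codon-optimised GFP (yeGFP) coding sequence, which is followed by the ADH1 transcription terminator. The promoter is not annotated by the automated feature calls, but the unannotated region preceding yeGFP matches its expected position and size. Downstream lies the kanMX cassette, the yeast selectable marker, which in practice confers resistance to G418. According to the depositor, placing TEF2 ahead of GFP gives constitutive, sugar-insensitive expression, with comparable reporter output in galactose or dextrose media. The construct was made for a study searching for feedback autoregulation of yeast ribosomal proteins. The two sequence records (about 5.55 kb) agree closely with each other and are slightly larger than the 5.4 kb listed in the catalogue.
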