Features (pLannotate 1.2.2; 11 found; start..end, strand, type, name):
    691..1407    +  CDS            yeGFP: yeast-enhanced green fluorescent protein codons optimized for translation in S. cerevisiae and C. albicans
   1428..1615    +  terminator     ADH1 terminator: S. cerevisiae ADH1; transcription terminator for the S. cerevisiae alcohol dehydrogenase 1 (ADH1) gene
   1690..3046    +  gene           kanMX: yeast selectable marker conferring kanamycin resistance (Wach et al., 1994)
   3151..3169    -  promoter       T7 promoter: promoter for bacteriophage T7 RNA polymerase
   3191..3244    -  CDS            lacI (fragment): lac repressor; lacI; The lac repressor binds to the lac operator to inhibit transcription in E. coli. This inhibition can be relieved by adding lactose or isopropyl-β-D-thiogalactopyranoside (IPTG).
   3427..4015    -  rep_origin     ori: high-copy-number ColE1/pMB1/pBR322/pUC origin of replication
   4186..5046    -  CDS            AmpR: β-lactamase; bla; confers resistance to ampicillin, carbenicillin, and related antibiotics
   5047..5151    -  promoter       AmpR promoter: bla
   5246..5281    +  CDS            rop (fragment): Rop protein, which maintains plasmids at low copy number; rop
   5383..5434    +  misc_feature   bom (fragment): basis of mobility region from pBR322
   5497..5515    +  promoter       SP6 promoter: promoter for bacteriophage SP6 RNA polymerase
>Addgene plasmid #160432 | pBAC690-TEF | addgene full sequence | sequence record 317513 | Addgene NGS Result
TCGACACTTTGTTATGTAGAGTTTTTTTAGCTACCTATATTCCACCATAACATCAATCATGCGGTTGCTG
GTGTATTTACCAATAATGTTTAATGTATATATATATATATATGGGGCCGTATACTTACATATAGTAGATG
TCAAGCGTAGGCGCTTCCCCTGCCGGCTGTGAGGGCGCCATAACCAAGGTATCTATAGACCGCCAATCAG
CAAACTACCTCCGTACATTCATGTTGCACCCACACATTTATACACCCAGACCGCGACAAATTACCCATAA
GGTTGTTTGTGACGGCGTCGTACAAGAGAACGTGGGAACTTTTTAGGCTCACCAAAAAAGAAAGAAAAAA
TACGAGTTGCTGACAGAAGCCTCAAGAAAAAAAAAATTCTTCTTCGACTATGCTGGAGGCAGAGATGATC
GAGCCGGTAGTTAACTATATATAGCTAAATTGGTTCCATCACCTTCTTTTCTGGTGTCGCTCCTTCTAGT
GCTATTTCTGGCTTTTCCTATTTTTTTTTTTCCATTTTTCTTTCTCTCTTTCTAATATATAAATTCTCTT
GCATTTTCTATTTTTCTCTCTATCTATTCTACTTGTTTATTCCCTTCAAGGTTTTTTTTTAAGGAGTACT
TGTTTTTAGAATATACGGTCAACGAACTATAATTAACTAAACCTCGAGATGTTAATTAACATGTCTAAAG
GTGAAGAATTATTCACTGGTGTTGTCCCAATTTTGGTTGAATTAGATGGTGATGTTAATGGTCACAAATT
TTCTGTCTCCGGTGAAGGTGAAGGTGATGCTACTTACGGTAAATTGACCTTAAAATTTATTTGTACTACT
GGTAAATTGCCAGTTCCATGGCCAACCTTAGTCACTACTTTAACTTATGGTGTTCAATGTTTTTCTAGAT
ACCCAGATCATATGAAACAACATGACTTTTTCAAGTCTGCCATGCCAGAAGGTTATGTTCAAGAAAGAAC
TATTTTTTTCAAAGATGACGGTAACTACAAGACCAGAGCTGAAGTCAAGTTTGAAGGTGATACCTTAGTT
AATAGAATCGAATTAAAAGGTATTGATTTTAAAGAAGATGGTAACATTTTAGGTCACAAATTGGAATACA
ACTATAACTCTCACAATGTTTACATCATGGCTGACAAACAAAAGAATGGTATCAAAGTTAACTTCAAAAT
TAGACACAACATTGAAGATGGTTCTGTTCAATTAGCTGACCATTATCAACAAAATACTCCAATTGGTGAT
GGTCCAGTCTTGTTACCAGACAACCATTACTTATCCACTCAATCTGCCTTATCCAAAGATCCAAACGAAA
AGAGAGACCACATGGTCTTGTTAGAATTTGTTACTGCTGCTGGTATTACCCATGGTATTGATGAATTGTA
CAAATAAGGCGCGCCACTTCTAAATAAGCGAATTTCTTATGATTTATGATTTTTATTATTAAATAAGTTA
TAAAAAAAATAAGTGTATACAAATTTTAAAGTGACTCTTAGGTTTTAAAACGAAAATTCTTATTCTTGAG
TAACTCTTTCCTGTAGGTCAGGTTGCTTTCTCAGGTATAGTATGAGGTCGCTCTTATTGACCACACCTCT
ACCGGCAGATCCGCTAGGGATAACAGGGTAATATAGATCTGTTTAGCTTGCCTCGTCCCCGCCGGGTCAC
CCGGCCAGCGACATGGAGGCCCAGAATACCCTCCTTGACAGTCTTGACGTGCGCAGCTCAGGGGCATGAT
GTGACTGTCGCCCGTACATTTAGCCCATACATCCCCATGTATAATCATTTGCATCCATACATTTTGATGG
CCGCACGGCGCGAAGCAAAAATTACGGCTCCTCGCTGCAGACCTGCGAGCAGGGAAACGCTCCCCTCACA
GACGCGTTGAATTGTCCCCACGCCGCGCCCCTGTAGAGAAATATAAAAGGTTAGGATTTGCCACTGAGGT
TCTTCTTTCATATACTTCCTTTTAAAATCTTGCTAGGATACAGTTCTCACATCACATCCGAACATAAACA
ACCATGGGTAAGGAAAAGACTCACGTTTCGAGGCCGCGATTAAATTCCAACATGGATGCTGATTTATATG
GGTATAAATGGGCTCGCGATAATGTCGGGCAATCAGGTGCGACAATCTATCGATTGTATGGGAAGCCCGA
TGCGCCAGAGTTGTTTCTGAAACATGGCAAAGGTAGCGTTGCCAATGATGTTACAGATGAGATGGTCAGA
CTAAACTGGCTGACGGAATTTATGCCTCTTCCGACCATCAAGCATTTTATCCGTACTCCTGATGATGCAT
GGTTACTCACCACTGCGATCCCCGGCAAAACAGCATTCCAGGTATTAGAAGAATATCCTGATTCAGGTGA
AAATATTGTTGATGCGCTGGCAGTGTTCCTGCGCCGGTTGCATTCGATTCCTGTTTGTAATTGTCCTTTT
AACAGCGATCGCGTATTTCGTCTCGCTCAGGCGCAATCACGAATGAATAACGGTTTGGTTGATGCGAGTG
ATTTTGATGACGAGCGTAATGGCTGGCCTGTTGAACAAGTCTGGAAAGAAATGCATAAGCTTTTGCCATT
CTCACCGGATTCAGTCGTCACTCATGGTGATTTCTCACTTGATAACCTTATTTTTGACGAGGGGAAATTA
ATAGGTTGTATTGATGTTGGACGAGTCGGAATCGCAGACCGATACCAGGATCTTGCCATCCTATGGAACT
GCCTCGGTGAGTTTTCTCCTTCATTACAGAAACGGCTTTTTCAAAAATATGGTATTGATAATCCTGATAT
GAATAAATTGCAGTTTCATTTGATGCTCGATGAGTTTTTCTAATCAGTACTGACAATAAAAAGATTCTTG
TTTTCAAGAACTTGTCATTTGTATAGTTTTTTTATATTGTAGTTGTTCTATTTTAATCAAATGTTAGCGT
GATTTATATTTTTTTTCGCCTCGACATCATCTGCCCAGATGCGAAGTTAAGTGCGCAGAAAGTAATATCA
TGCGTCAATCGTATGTGAATGCTGGTCGCTATACTGCTGTCGATTCGATACTAACGCCGCCATCCAGTTT
AAACGAGCTCGAATTCATCGATGATATCAGATCCACTAGTGGCCTATGCGGCCGCGGATCTGCCGGTCTC
CCTATAGTGAGTCGTATTAATTTCGATAAGCCAGGTTAACCTGCATTAATGAATCGGCCAACGCGCGGGG
AGAGGCGGTTTGCGTATTGGGCGCTCTTCCGCTTCCTCGCTCACTGACTCGCTGCGCTCGGTCGTTCGGC
TGCGGCGAGCGGTATCAGCTCACTCAAAGGCGGTAATACGGTTATCCACAGAATCAGGGGATAACGCAGG
AAAGAACATGTGAGCAAAAGGCCAGCAAAAGGCCAGGAACCGTAAAAAGGCCGCGTTGCTGGCGTTTTTC
CATAGGCTCCGCCCCCCTGACGAGCATCACAAAAATCGACGCTCAAGTCAGAGGTGGCGAAACCCGACAG
GACTATAAAGATACCAGGCGTTTCCCCCTGGAAGCTCCCTCGTGCGCTCTCCTGTTCCGACCCTGCCGCT
TACCGGATACCTGTCCGCCTTTCTCCCTTCGGGAAGCGTGGCGCTTTCTCATAGCTCACGCTGTAGGTAT
CTCAGTTCGGTGTAGGTCGTTCGCTCCAAGCTGGGCTGTGTGCACGAACCCCCCGTTCAGCCCGACCGCT
GCGCCTTATCCGGTAACTATCGTCTTGAGTCCAACCCGGTAAGACACGACTTATCGCCACTGGCAGCAGC
CACTGGTAACAGGATTAGCAGAGCGAGGTATGTAGGCGGTGCTACAGAGTTCTTGAAGTGGTGGCCTAAC
TACGGCTACACTAGAAGAACAGTATTTGGTATCTGCGCTCTGCTGAAGCCAGTTACCTTCGGAAAAAGAG
TTGGTAGCTCTTGATCCGGCAAACAAACCACCGCTGGTAGCGGTGGTTTTTTTGTTTGCAAGCAGCAGAT
TACGCGCAGAAAAAAAGGATCTCAAGAAGATCCTTTGATCTTTTCTACGGGGTCTGACGCTCAGTGGAAC
GAAAACTCACGTTAAGGGATTTTGGTCATGAGATTATCAAAAAGGATCTTCACCTAGATCCTTTTAAATT
AAAAATGAAGTTTTAAATCAATCTAAAGTATATATGAGTAAACTTGGTCTGACAGTTACCAATGCTTAAT
CAGTGAGGCACCTATCTCAGCGATCTGTCTATTTCGTTCATCCATAGTTGCCTGACTCCCCGTCGTGTAG
ATAACTACGATACGGGAGGGCTTACCATCTGGCCCCAGTGCTGCAATGATACCGCGAGACCCACGCTCAC
CGGCTCCAGATTTATCAGCAATAAACCAGCCAGCCGGAAGGGCCGAGCGCAGAAGTGGTCCTGCAACTTT
ATCCGCCTCCATCCAGTCTATTAATTGTTGCCGGGAAGCTAGAGTAAGTAGTTCGCCAGTTAATAGTTTG
CGCAACGTTGTTGCCATTGCTACAGGCATCGTGGTGTCACGCTCGTCGTTTGGTATGGCTTCATTCAGCT
CCGGTTCCCAACGATCAAGGCGAGTTACATGATCCCCCATGTTGTGCAAAAAAGCGGTTAGCTCCTTCGG
TCCTCCGATCGTTGTCAGAAGTAAGTTGGCCGCAGTGTTATCACTCATGGTTATGGCAGCACTGCATAAT
TCTCTTACTGTCATGCCATCCGTAAGATGCTTTTCTGTGACTGGTGAGTACTCAACCAAGTCATTCTGAG
AATAGTGTATGCGGCGACCGAGTTGCTCTTGCCCGGCGTCAATACGGGATAATACCGCGCCACATAGCAG
AACTTTAAAAGTGCTCATCATTGGAAAACGTTCTTCGGGGCGAAAACTCTCAAGGATCTTACCGCTGTTG
AGATCCAGTTCGATGTAACCCACTCGTGCACCCAACTGATCTTCAGCATCTTTTACTTTCACCAGCGTTT
CTGGGTGAGCAAAAACAGGAAGGCAAAATGCCGCAAAAAAGGGAATAAGGGCGACACGGAAATGTTGAAT
ACTCATACTCTTCCTTTTTCAATATTATTGAAGCATTTATCAGGGTTATTGTCTCATGAGCGGATACATA
TTTGAATGTATTTAGAAAAATAAACAAATAGGGGTTCCGCGCACATTTCCCCGAAAAGTGCCACCTGACG
TCTAAGAAACCATTATTATCATGACATTAACCTATAAAAATAGGCGTATCACGAGGCCCTTTCGTCTCGC
GCGTTTCGGTGATGACGGTGAAAACCTCTGACACATGCAGCTCCCGGAGACGGTCACAGCTTGTCTGTAA
GCGGATGCCGGGAGCAGACAAGCCCGTCAGGGCGCGTCAGCGGGTGTTGGCGGGTGTCGGGGCTGGCTTA
ACTATGCGGCATCAGAGCAGATTGTACTGAGAGTGCACCATATGGACATATTGTCGTTAGAACGCGGCTA
CAATTAATACATAACCTTATGTATCATACACATACGATTTAGGTGACACTATAGAACGCGGCCGCCAGCT
GAAGCTTCGTACGCTGCAGG
