Features (pLannotate 1.2.2; 11 found; start..end, strand, type, name):
    690..1406    +  CDS            yeGFP: yeast-enhanced green fluorescent protein codons optimized for translation in S. cerevisiae and C. albicans
   1427..1614    +  terminator     ADH1 terminator: S. cerevisiae ADH1; transcription terminator for the S. cerevisiae alcohol dehydrogenase 1 (ADH1) gene
   1689..3045    +  gene           kanMX: yeast selectable marker conferring kanamycin resistance (Wach et al., 1994)
   3150..3168    -  promoter       T7 promoter: promoter for bacteriophage T7 RNA polymerase
   3190..3243    -  CDS            lacI (fragment): lac repressor; lacI; The lac repressor binds to the lac operator to inhibit transcription in E. coli. This inhibition can be relieved by adding lactose or isopropyl-β-D-thiogalactopyranoside (IPTG).
   3426..4014    -  rep_origin     ori: high-copy-number ColE1/pMB1/pBR322/pUC origin of replication
   4185..5045    -  CDS            AmpR: β-lactamase; bla; confers resistance to ampicillin, carbenicillin, and related antibiotics
   5046..5150    -  promoter       AmpR promoter: bla
   5245..5280    +  CDS            rop (fragment): Rop protein, which maintains plasmids at low copy number; rop
   5382..5433    +  misc_feature   bom (fragment): basis of mobility region from pBR322
   5496..5514    +  promoter       SP6 promoter: promoter for bacteriophage SP6 RNA polymerase
>Addgene plasmid #160432 | pBAC690-TEF | depositor full sequence | sequence record 318111 | pBAC690-TEF sequence 5554 bps
ACTTTGTTATGTAGAGTTTTTTTAGCTACCTATATTCCACCATAACATCAATCATGCGGTTGCTGGTGTA
TTTACCAATAATGTTTAATGTATATATATATATATATATATGGGGCCGTATACTTACATATAGTAGATGT
CAAGCGTAGGCGCTTCCCCTGCCGGCTGTGAGGGCGCCATAACCAAGGTATCTATAGACCGCCAATCAGC
AAACTACCTCCGTACATTCATGTTGCACCCACACATTTATACACCCAGACCGCGACAAATTACCCATAAG
GTTGTTTGTGACGGCGTCGTACAAGAGAACGTGGGAACTTTTTAGGCTCACCAAAAAAGAAAGAAAAAAT
ACGAGTTGCTGACAGAAGCCTCAAGAAAAAAAAAATTCTTCTTCGACTATGCTGGAGGCAGAGATGATCG
AGCCGGTAGTTAACTATATATAGCTAAATTGGTTCCATCACCTTCTTTTCTGGTGTCGCTCCTTCTAGTG
CTATTTCTGGCTTTTCCTATTTTTTTTTTTCCATTTTTCTTTCTCTCTTTCTAATATATAAATTCTCTTG
CATTTTCTATTTTTCTCTCTATCTATTCTACTTGTTTATTCCCTTCAAGGTTTTTTTTTAAGGAGTACTT
GTTTTTAGAATATACGGTCAACGAACTATAATTAACTAAACCTCGAGATGTTAATTAACATGTCTAAAGG
TGAAGAATTATTCACTGGTGTTGTCCCAATTTTGGTTGAATTAGATGGTGATGTTAATGGTCACAAATTT
TCTGTCTCCGGTGAAGGTGAAGGTGATGCTACTTACGGTAAATTGACCTTAAAATTTATTTGTACTACTG
GTAAATTGCCAGTTCCATGGCCAACCTTAGTCACTACTTTAACTTATGGTGTTCAATGTTTTTCTAGATA
CCCAGATCATATGAAACAACATGACTTTTTCAAGTCTGCCATGCCAGAAGGTTATGTTCAAGAAAGAACT
ATTTTTTTCAAAGATGACGGTAACTACAAGACCAGAGCTGAAGTCAAGTTTGAAGGTGATACCTTAGTTA
ATAGAATCGAATTAAAAGGTATTGATTTTAAAGAAGATGGTAACATTTTAGGTCACAAATTGGAATACAA
CTATAACTCTCACAATGTTTACATCATGGCTGACAAACAAAAGAATGGTATCAAAGTTAACTTCAAAATT
AGACACAACATTGAAGATGGTTCTGTTCAATTAGCTGACCATTATCAACAAAATACTCCAATTGGTGATG
GTCCAGTCTTGTTACCAGACAACCATTACTTATCCACTCAATCTGCCTTATCCAAAGATCCAAACGAAAA
GAGAGACCACATGGTCTTGTTAGAATTTGTTACTGCTGCTGGTATTACCCATGGTATTGATGAATTGTAC
AAATAAGGCGCGCCACTTCTAAATAAGCGAATTTCTTATGATTTATGATTTTTATTATTAAATAAGTTAT
AAAAAAAATAAGTGTATACAAATTTTAAAGTGACTCTTAGGTTTTAAAACGAAAATTCTTATTCTTGAGT
AACTCTTTCCTGTAGGTCAGGTTGCTTTCTCAGGTATAGTATGAGGTCGCTCTTATTGACCACACCTCTA
CCGGCAGATCCGCTAGGGATAACAGGGTAATATAGATCTGTTTAGCTTGCCTCGTCCCCGCCGGGTCACC
CGGCCAGCGACATGGAGGCCCAGAATACCCTCCTTGACAGTCTTGACGTGCGCAGCTCAGGGGCATGATG
TGACTGTCGCCCGTACATTTAGCCCATACATCCCCATGTATAATCATTTGCATCCATACATTTTGATGGC
CGCACGGCGCGAAGCAAAAATTACGGCTCCTCGCTGCAGACCTGCGAGCAGGGAAACGCTCCCCTCACAG
ACGCGTTGAATTGTCCCCACGCCGCGCCCCTGTAGAGAAATATAAAAGGTTAGGATTTGCCACTGAGGTT
CTTCTTTCATATACTTCCTTTTAAAATCTTGCTAGGATACAGTTCTCACATCACATCCGAACATAAACAA
CCATGGGTAAGGAAAAGACTCACGTTTCGAGGCCGCGATTAAATTCCAACATGGATGCTGATTTATATGG
GTATAAATGGGCTCGCGATAATGTCGGGCAATCAGGTGCGACAATCTATCGATTGTATGGGAAGCCCGAT
GCGCCAGAGTTGTTTCTGAAACATGGCAAAGGTAGCGTTGCCAATGATGTTACAGATGAGATGGTCAGAC
TAAACTGGCTGACGGAATTTATGCCTCTTCCGACCATCAAGCATTTTATCCGTACTCCTGATGATGCATG
GTTACTCACCACTGCGATCCCCGGCAAAACAGCATTCCAGGTATTAGAAGAATATCCTGATTCAGGTGAA
AATATTGTTGATGCGCTGGCAGTGTTCCTGCGCCGGTTGCATTCGATTCCTGTTTGTAATTGTCCTTTTA
ACAGCGATCGCGTATTTCGTCTCGCTCAGGCGCAATCACGAATGAATAACGGTTTGGTTGATGCGAGTGA
TTTTGATGACGAGCGTAATGGCTGGCCTGTTGAACAAGTCTGGAAAGAAATGCATAAGCTTTTGCCATTC
TCACCGGATTCAGTCGTCACTCATGGTGATTTCTCACTTGATAACCTTATTTTTGACGAGGGGAAATTAA
TAGGTTGTATTGATGTTGGACGAGTCGGAATCGCAGACCGATACCAGGATCTTGCCATCCTATGGAACTG
CCTCGGTGAGTTTTCTCCTTCATTACAGAAACGGCTTTTTCAAAAATATGGTATTGATAATCCTGATATG
AATAAATTGCAGTTTCATTTGATGCTCGATGAGTTTTTCTAATCAGTACTGACAATAAAAAGATTCTTGT
TTTCAAGAACTTGTCATTTGTATAGTTTTTTTATATTGTAGTTGTTCTATTTTAATCAAATGTTAGCGTG
ATTTATATTTTTTTTCGCCTCGACATCATCTGCCCAGATGCGAAGTTAAGTGCGCAGAAAGTAATATCAT
GCGTCAATCGTATGTGAATGCTGGTCGCTATACTGCTGTCGATTCGATACTAACGCCGCCATCCAGTTTA
AACGAGCTCGAATTCATCGATGATATCAGATCCACTAGTGGCCTATGCGGCCGCGGATCTGCCGGTCTCC
CTATAGTGAGTCGTATTAATTTCGATAAGCCAGGTTAACCTGCATTAATGAATCGGCCAACGCGCGGGGA
GAGGCGGTTTGCGTATTGGGCGCTCTTCCGCTTCCTCGCTCACTGACTCGCTGCGCTCGGTCGTTCGGCT
GCGGCGAGCGGTATCAGCTCACTCAAAGGCGGTAATACGGTTATCCACAGAATCAGGGGATAACGCAGGA
AAGAACATGTGAGCAAAAGGCCAGCAAAAGGCCAGGAACCGTAAAAAGGCCGCGTTGCTGGCGTTTTTCC
ATAGGCTCCGCCCCCCTGACGAGCATCACAAAAATCGACGCTCAAGTCAGAGGTGGCGAAACCCGACAGG
ACTATAAAGATACCAGGCGTTTCCCCCTGGAAGCTCCCTCGTGCGCTCTCCTGTTCCGACCCTGCCGCTT
ACCGGATACCTGTCCGCCTTTCTCCCTTCGGGAAGCGTGGCGCTTTCTCAATGCTCACGCTGTAGGTATC
TCAGTTCGGTGTAGGTCGTTCGCTCCAAGCTGGGCTGTGTGCACGAACCCCCCGTTCAGCCCGACCGCTG
CGCCTTATCCGGTAACTATCGTCTTGAGTCCAACCCGGTAAGACACGACTTATCGCCACTGGCAGCAGCC
ACTGGTAACAGGATTAGCAGAGCGAGGTATGTAGGCGGTGCTACAGAGTTCTTGAAGTGGTGGCCTAACT
ACGGCTACACTAGAAGGACAGTATTTGGTATCTGCGCTCTGCTGAAGCCAGTTACCTTCGGAAAAAGAGT
TGGTAGCTCTTGATCCGGCAAACAAACCACCGCTGGTAGCGGTGGTTTTTTTGTTTGCAAGCAGCAGATT
ACGCGCAGAAAAAAAGGATCTCAAGAAGATCCTTTGATCTTTTCTACGGGGTCTGACGCTCAGTGGAACG
AAAACTCACGTTAAGGGATTTTGGTCATGAGATTATCAAAAAGGATCTTCACCTAGATCCTTTTAAATTA
AAAATGAAGTTTTAAATCAATCTAAAGTATATATGAGTAAACTTGGTCTGACAGTTACCAATGCTTAATC
AGTGAGGCACCTATCTCAGCGATCTGTCTATTTCGTTCATCCATAGTTGCCTGACTCCCCGTCGTGTAGA
TAACTACGATACGGGAGGGCTTACCATCTGGCCCCAGTGCTGCAATGATACCGCGAGACCCACGCTCACC
GGCTCCAGATTTATCAGCAATAAACCAGCCAGCCGGAAGGGCCGAGCGCAGAAGTGGTCCTGCAACTTTA
TCCGCCTCCATCCAGTCTATTAATTGTTGCCGGGAAGCTAGAGTAAGTAGTTCGCCAGTTAATAGTTTGC
GCAACGTTGTTGCCATTGCTACAGGCATCGTGGTGTCACGCTCGTCGTTTGGTATGGCTTCATTCAGCTC
CGGTTCCCAACGATCAAGGCGAGTTACATGATCCCCCATGTTGTGCAAAAAAGCGGTTAGCTCCTTCGGT
CCTCCGATCGTTGTCAGAAGTAAGTTGGCCGCAGTGTTATCACTCATGGTTATGGCAGCACTGCATAATT
CTCTTACTGTCATGCCATCCGTAAGATGCTTTTCTGTGACTGGTGAGTACTCAACCAAGTCATTCTGAGA
ATAGTGTATGCGGCGACCGAGTTGCTCTTGCCCGGCGTCAATACGGGATAATACCGCGCCACATAGCAGA
ACTTTAAAAGTGCTCATCATTGGAAAACGTTCTTCGGGGCGAAAACTCTCAAGGATCTTACCGCTGTTGA
GATCCAGTTCGATGTAACCCACTCGTGCACCCAACTGATCTTCAGCATCTTTTACTTTCACCAGCGTTTC
TGGGTGAGCAAAAACAGGAAGGCAAAATGCCGCAAAAAAGGGAATAAGGGCGACACGGAAATGTTGAATA
CTCATACTCTTCCTTTTTCAATATTATTGAAGCATTTATCAGGGTTATTGTCTCATGAGCGGATACATAT
TTGAATGTATTTAGAAAAATAAACAAATAGGGGTTCCGCGCACATTTCCCCGAAAAGTGCCACCTGACGT
CTAAGAAACCATTATTATCATGACATTAACCTATAAAAATAGGCGTATCACGAGGCCCTTTCGTCTCGCG
CGTTTCGGTGATGACGGTGAAAACCTCTGACACATGCAGCTCCCGGAGACGGTCACAGCTTGTCTGTAAG
CGGATGCCGGGAGCAGACAAGCCCGTCAGGGCGCGTCAGCGGGTGTTGGCGGGTGTCGGGGCTGGCTTAA
CTATGCGGCATCAGAGCAGATTGTACTGAGAGTGCACCATATGGACATATTGTCGTTAGAACGCGGCTAC
AATTAATACATAACCTTATGTATCATACACATACGATTTAGGTGACACTATAGAACGCGGCCGCCAGCTG
AAGCTTCGTACGCTGCAGGTCGAC
